>Addgene plasmid #63542 | pFusB3-59 | depositor partial sequence | sequence record 105602 | pFUSB3_TGG
AGTCTTAAGCGTCTCATGGCCTGACCCCGGACCAAGTGGTGGCTATCGCCAGCAACGGTGGCGGCAAGCA
AGCGCTCGAAACGGTGCAGCGGCTGTTGCCGGTGCTGTGCCAGGACCATGGCCTGACCCCGGACCAAGTG
GTGGCTATCGCCAGCAACAATGGCGGCAAGCAAGCGCTCGAAACGGTGCAGCGGCTGTTGCCGGTGCTGT
GCCAGGACCATGGCCTGACCCCGGACCAAGTGGTGGCTATCGCCAGCAACAATGGCGGCAAGCAAGCGCT
CGAAACGGTGCAGCGGCTGTTGCCGGTGCTGTGCCAGGACCATGGCCTGACCCCGGACCAAGTGGTGGCT
ATCGAGACGTC
