>Addgene plasmid #63542 | pFusB3-59 | depositor partial sequence | sequence record 105603 | FusB3
CGTCTCATGGCCTGACCCCGGACCAAGTGGTGGCTATCGAGACCGGCGCCGCTACAGGGCGCGTCCCATT
CGCCATTCAGGCTGCGCAACTGTTGGGAAGGGCGATCGGTGCGGGCCTCTTCGCTATTACGCCAGCTGGC
GAAAGGGGGATGTGCTGCAAGGCGATTAAGTTGGGTAACGCCAGGGTTTTCCCAGTCACGACGTTGTAAA
ACGACGGCCAGTGAGCGCGCGTAATACGACTCACTATAGGGCGAATTGGGTACCGGGCCCCCCCTCGAGG
TCCTCCAGCTTTTGTTCCCTTTAGTGAGGGTTAATTGCGCGCTTGGCGTAATCATGGTCATAGCTGTTTC
CTGTGTGAAATTGTTATCCGCTCACAATTCCACACAACATACGAGCCGGAAGCATAAAGTGTAAAGCCTG
GGGTGCCTAATGAGTGAGCTAACTCACATTAATTGCGTTGCGCTCACTGCCCGCTTTCCACCGGTGGTCT
CGCCAGGACCATGGCCTGACCCCGGACCAAGTGGTGGCTATCGAGACGTCTAGACCAGCCAGGACAGAAA
TGCCTCGACTTCGCTGCTACCCAAGGTTGCCGGGTGACGCACACCGTGGAAACGGATGAAGGCACGAACC
CAGTGGACATAAGCCTGTTCGGTTCGTAAGCTGTAATGCAAGTAGCGTATGCGCTCACGCAACTGGTCCA
GAACCTTGACCGAACGCAGCGGTGGTAACGGCGCAGTGGCGGTTTTCATGGCTTGTTATGACTGTTTTTT
TGGGGTACAGTCTATGCCTCGGGCATCCAAGCAGCAAGCGCGTTACGCCGTGGGTCGATGTTTGATGTTA
TGGAGCAGCAACGATGTTACGCAGCAGGGCAGTCGCCCTAAAACAAAGTTAAACATTATGAGGGAAGCGG
TGATCGCCGAAGTATCGACTCAACTATCAGAGGTAGTTGGCGTCATCGAGCGCCATCTCGAACCGACGTT
GCTGGCCGTACATTTGTACGGCTCCGCAGTGGATGGCGGCCTGAAGCCACACAGTGATATTGATTTGCTG
GTTACGGTGACCGTAAGGCTTGATGAAACAACGCGGCGAGCTTTGATCAACGACCTTTTGGAAACTTCGG
CTTCCCCTGGAGAGAGCGAGATTCTCCGCGCTGTAGAAGTCACCATTGTTGTGCACGACGACATCATTCC
GTGGCGTTATCCAGCTAAGCGCGAACTGCAATTTGGAGAATGGCAGCGCAATGACATTCTTGCAGGTATC
TTCGAGCCAGCCACGATCGACATTGATCTGGCTATCTTGCTGACAAAAGCAAGAGAACATAGCGTTGCCT
TGGTAGGTCCAGCGGCGGAGGAACTCTTTGATCCGGTTCCTGAACAGGATCTATTTGAGGCGCTAAATGA
AACCTTAACGCTATGGAACTCGCCGCCCGACTGGGCTGGCGATGAGCGAAATGTAGTGCTTACGTTGTCC
CGCATTTGGTACAGCGCAGTAACCGGCAAAATCGCGCCGAAGGATGTCGCTGCCGACTGGGCAATGGAGC
GCCTGCCGGCCCAGTATCAGCCCGTCATACTTGAAGCTAGACAGGCTTATCTTGGACAAGAAGAAGATCG
CTTGGCCTCGCGCGCAGATCAGTTGGAAGAATTTGTCCACTACGTGAAAGGCGAGATCACCAAGGTAGTC
GGCAAATAACCCTCGAGCCACCCATGACCAAAATCCCTTAACGTGAGTTACGCGTCGTTCCACTGAGCGT
CAGACCCCGTAGAAAAGATCAAAGGATCTTCTTGAGATCCTTTTTTTCTGCGCGTAATCTGCTGCTTGCA
AACAAAAAAACCACCGCTACCAGCGGTGGTTTGTTTGCCGGATCAAGAGCTACCAACTCTTTTTCCGAAG
GTAACTGGCTTCAGCAGAGCGCAGATACCAAATACTGTCCTTCTAGTGTAGCCGTAGTTAGGCCACCACT
TCAAGAACTCTGTAGCACCGCCTACATACCTCGCTCTGCTAATCCTGTTACCAGTGGCTGCTGCCAGTGG
CGATAAGTCGTGTCTTACCGGGTTGGACTCAAGACGATAGTTACCGGATAAGGCGCAGCGGTCGGGCTGA
ACGGGGGGTTCGTGCACACAGCCCAGCTTGGAGCGAACGACCTACACCGAACTGAGATACCTACAGCGTG
AGCATTGAGAAAGCGCCACGCTTCCCGAAGGGAGAAAGGCGGACAGGTATCCGGTAAGCGGCAGGGTCGG
AACAGGAGAGCGCACGAGGGAGCTTCCAGGGGGAAACGCCTGGTATCTTTATAGTCCTGTCGGGTTTCGC
CACCTCTGACTTGAGCGTCGATTTTTGTGATGCTCGTCAGGGGGGCGGAGCCTATGGAAAAACGCCAGCA
ACGCGGCCTTTTTACGGTTCCTGGCCTTTTGCTGGCCTTTTGCTCACATGTTCTTTCCTGCGTTATCCCC
TGATTCTGTGGATAACCGTATTACCGCCTTTGAGTGAGCTGATACCGCTCGCCGCAGCCGAACGACCGAG
CGCAGCGAGTCAGTGAGCGAGGAAGCGGAAGAGCGCCCAATACGCAAACCGCCTCTCCCCGCGCGTTGGC
CGATTCATTAATGCAGCTGGCACGACAGGTTTCCCGACTGGAAAGCGGGCAGTGAGCGCAACGCAATTAA
TACGCGTACCGCTAGCCAGGAAGAGTTTGTAGAAACGCAAAAAGGCCATCCGTCAGGATGGCCTTCTGCT
TAGTTTGATGCCTGGCAGTTTATGGCGGGCGTCCTGCCCGCCACCCTCCGGGCCGTTGCTTCACAACGTT
CAAATCCGCTCCCGGCGGATTTGTCCTACTCAGGAGAGCGTTCACCGACAAACAACAGATAAAACGAAAG
GCCCAGTCTTCCGACTGAGCCTTTCGTTTTATTTGATGCCTGGCAGTTCCCTACTCTCGCGTTAACGCTA
GCATGGATGTTTTCCCAGTCACGACGTTGTAAAACGACGGCCAGTCTTAAG
