>Addgene plasmid #63542 | pFusB3-59 | addgene partial sequence | sequence record 116318 | pCR8_R1 5'-cgaaccgaacaggcttatgt-3'
GGTGTGCGTCACCCGGCAACCTTGGGTAGCAGCGAAGTCGAGGCATTTCTGTCCTGGCTGGTCTAGACGT
CTCGATAGCCACCACTTGGTCCGGGGTCAGGCCATGGTCCTGGCACAGCACCGGCAACAGCCGCTGCACC
GTTTCGAGCGCTTGCTTGCCGCCATTGTTGCTGGCGATAGCCACCACTTGGTCCGGGGTCAGGCCATGGT
CCTGGCACAGCACCGGCAACAGCCGCTGCACCGTTTCGAGCGCTTGCTTGCCGCCATTGTTGCTGGCGAT
AGCCACCACTTGGTCCGGGGTCAGGCCATGGTCCTGGCACAGCACCGGCAACAGCCGCTGCACCGTTTCG
AGCGCTTGCTTGCCGCCACCGTTGCTGGCGATAGCCACCACTTGGTCCGGGGTCAGGCCATGAGACGCTT
AAGACTGGCCGTCGTTTTACAACGTCGTGACTGGGAAAACATCCATGCTAGCGTTAACGCGAGAGTAGGG
AACTGCCAGGCATCAAATAAAACGAAAGGCTCAGTCGGAAGACTGGGCCTTTCGTTTTATCTGTTGTTTG
TCGGTGAACGCTCTCCTGAGTAGGACAAATCCGCCGGGAGCGGATTTGAACGTTGTGAAGCAACGGCCCG
GAGGGTGGCGGGCAGGACGCCCGCCATAAACTGCCAGGCATCAAACTAAGCAGAAGGCCATCCTGACGGA
TGGCCTTTTTGCGTTTCTACAAACTCTTCCTGGCTAGCGGTACGCGTATTAATTGCGTTGCGCTCACTGC
CCGCTTTCCA
