[The description below was written by a language model from this plasmid's Addgene catalogue record.]
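Description:
pFusB3-59 is a bacterial library plasmid from the FusX TALE assembly system, a one-step method for building custom TAL effector arrays for genome engineering. It is built on the FusB3 backbone (about 3 kb without insert), is classified as a TALEN-type vector, and is maintained as a high-copy plasmid in E. coli under spectinomycin selection. The record does not name the origin of replication or list other backbone features, and no annotated feature table is provided. The use of pCR8-type sequencing primers suggests a relationship to that cloning vector family, but this is not stated outright.

The insert is a synthetic three-repeat TALE module carrying the repeat-variable diresidues NG, NN and NN, also labelled B3_TGG. Under the standard TALE code, NG recognises thymine and NN recognises guanine, so this trimer specifies the DNA triplet TGG. The module occupies RVD positions 13 to 15 of the final repeat array. It was cloned into the backbone through BsaI sites that were destroyed in the process, consistent with Golden Gate-style construction using type IIS enzymes. No mutations are recorded.

The plasmid carries no promoter-driven expression cassette of its own as far as the record shows; it serves as a pre-assembled building block. A user selects it from the B3 sublibrary when the target sequence reads TGG at positions 13 to 15, then combines it with trimer modules covering the other positions and a receiver vector to generate a full-length TALEN or other TALE fusion.
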