Addgene plasmid #63542: pFusB3-59
Purpose: Encodes RVD positions 13-15 in TALEN assembly
Depositing lab: Stephen Ekker. Depositing organization: Mayo Foundation for Medical Education and Research. Publication: FusX: A rapid one-step TALE assembly system for genome science. Ma AC, McNulty MS, Tanya PL, Jarryd CM, Martinez-Galvez G, Argue DP, Lee HB, Urban MD, Bullard CE, Blackburn PR, Man TK, Clark KJ, Ekker SC. Hum Gene Ther. 2016 Jun;27(6):451-63. doi: 10.1089/hum.2015.172 PubMed 26854857.
Backbone
  Vector backbone: FusB3
  Backbone size w/o insert (bp): 2991
  Vector type: TALEN
Growth in bacteria
  Bacterial resistance: Spectinomycin, 50 μg/mL
  Growth temperature: 37°C
  Growth strain: DH5alpha
  Copy number: High Copy
Gene/Insert
  Gene/Insert name: NG NN NN (alt name: B3_TGG)
  Species: Synthetic
  Mutation: none
  Cloning method: Restriction Enzyme; 5′ cloning site BsaI (destroyed during cloning); 3′ cloning site BsaI (destroyed during cloning)
  Sequencing primers: 5′ pCR8_F1; 3′ pCR8_R1
Terms and licenses: Academic/Nonprofit Terms; Industry Terms: Not Available to Industry
How to cite: pFusB3-59 was a gift from Stephen Ekker (Addgene plasmid # 63542 ; http://n2t.net/addgene:63542 ; RRID:Addgene_63542)
